>Addgene plasmid #15800 | pDEST17-UbE2F | addgene partial sequence | sequence record 22254 | T7 5'-TAATACGACTCACTATAGGG-3'
TTTAACTTTAAGAAGGAGATATACATATAGCGGGGTTCTCATCATCATCATCATCATGGTATGGCTAGCA
TGACTGGTGGACAGCAAATGGGTCGGGATCTGTACGACGATGACGATAAGGATCCGAGCTCGAGATCTGC
AGATCAAACAAGTTTGTACAAAAAAGTTGGCATGCTAACGCTAGCAAGTAAACTGAAGCGTGACGATGGT
CTCAAAGGGTCCCGGACGGCAGCCACAGCGTCCGACTCGACTCGGAGGGTTTCTGTGAGAGACAAATTGC
TTGTTAAAGAGGTTGCAGAACTTGAAGCTAATTTACCTTGTACATGTAAAGTGCATTTTCCTGATCCAAA
CAAGCTTCATTGTTTTCAGCTAACAGTAACCCCAGATGAGGGTTACTACCAGGGTGGAAAATTTCAGTTT
GAAACTGAAGTTCCCGATGCGTACAACATGGTGCCTCCCAAAGTGAAATGCCTGACCAAGATCTGGCACC
CCAACATCACAGAGACAGGGGAAATATGTCTGAGTTTATTGAGAGAACATTCAATTGATGGCACTGGCTG
GGCTCCCACAAGAACATTAAAGGATGTCGTTTGGGGATTAAACTCTTTGTTTACTGATCTTTTGAATTTT
GATGATCCACTGAATATTGAAGCTGCAGAACAT
