[The description below was written by a language model from this plasmid's Addgene catalogue record.]
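Description:
pDEST17-UbE2F is a bacterial expression plasmid built on the commercial Gateway destination vector pDEST17 (backbone about 4.9 kb), carrying the human ubiquitin-conjugating enzyme UbE2F (gene UBE2F, also known as NCE2) as an insert of roughly 560 bp. The coding sequence was introduced by Gateway recombination, so in the finished expression clone it takes the place of the destination vector's recombination cassette and is expected to be flanked by the att sites left by that reaction. The plasmid is maintained in standard E. coli cloning strains under ampicillin selection and is recorded as low copy. No feature table accompanies the record, so the origin of replication and the exact positions of the elements are not documented here.

The backbone supplies an N-terminal His tag fused in frame to the insert, which allows the recombinant protein to be purified by immobilised metal affinity chromatography. The record does not name the promoter explicitly, but a T7 primer is listed for 5′ sequencing. This fits the T7 promoter-driven design of pDEST17, in which expression depends on an E. coli host that supplies T7 RNA polymerase.

The construct is suited to producing purified His-tagged UbE2F for in vitro biochemistry. The associated publication concerns dual E1 activating systems and how they differentially charge E2 enzymes, which suggests that the recombinant protein served as an E2 substrate in charging or transfer assays. The record does not describe the specific experiments.
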