Addgene plasmid #15800: pDEST17-UbE2F
Depositing lab: Wade Harper. Depositing organization: Harvard Medical School. Publication: Dual E1 activation systems for ubiquitin differentially regulate E2 enzyme charging. Jin J, Li X, Gygi SP, Harper JW. Nature. 2007 Jun 28. 447(7148):1135-8. 10.1038/nature05902 PubMed 17597759.
Backbone
  Vector backbone: pDEST17
  Backbone manufacturer: Invitrogen
  Backbone size w/o insert (bp): 4900
  Vector type: Bacterial Expression
Growth in bacteria
  Bacterial resistance: Ampicillin, 100 μg/mL
  Growth temperature: 37°C
  Growth strain: DH5alpha
  Copy number: Low Copy
Gene/Insert
  Gene/Insert name: Ubiquitin conjugating enzyme UbE2F (alt name: UbE2F)
  Species: H. sapiens (human)
  Insert size (bp): 560
  GenBank ID: NM_080678
  Entrez Gene: UBE2F (a.k.a. NCE2)
  Tag / fusion protein: His (N terminal on backbone)
  Cloning method: Gateway Cloning
  Sequencing primers: 5′ T7
Terms and licenses: Academic/Nonprofit Terms; Industry Terms: Not Available to Industry
How to cite: pDEST17-UbE2F was a gift from Wade Harper (Addgene plasmid # 15800 ; http://n2t.net/addgene:15800 ; RRID:Addgene_15800)
